Addgene plasmid #124879: pCAD64_pCMV6_Entry_hIrg1
Purpose: Expresses hCAD His103Ala mutant in mammalian cells
Depositing lab: Konrad Buessow. Depositing organization: Helmholtz-Zentrum fuer Infektionsforschung (HZI). Publication: Crystal structure of cis-aconitate decarboxylase reveals the impact of naturally occurring human mutations on itaconate synthesis. Chen F, Lukat P, Iqbal AA, Saile K, Kaever V, van den Heuvel J, Blankenfeldt W, Bussow K, Pessler F. Proc Natl Acad Sci U S A. 2019 Sep 23. pii: 1908770116. doi: 10.1073/pnas.1908770116. PubMed 31548418.
Backbone
  Vector backbone: pCMV6-Entry
  Backbone manufacturer: Origene
  Backbone size w/o insert (bp): 4831
  Total vector size (bp): 6274
  Vector type: Mammalian Expression
Growth in bacteria
  Bacterial resistance: Kanamycin, 50 μg/mL
  Growth temperature: 37°C
  Growth strain: DH5alpha
  Copy number: High Copy
Gene/Insert
  Gene/Insert name: cis-aconitate decarboxylase (alt names: Irg1; CAD)
  Species: H. sapiens (human)
  Insert size (bp): 1443
  Mutation: mutated His103 to Ala
  GenBank ID: NM_001258406
  Entrez Gene: ACOD1 (a.k.a. CAD, IRG1)
  Promoter: CMV
  Tag / fusion protein: myc and FLAG tags (C terminal on backbone)
  Cloning method: Unknown
  Sequencing primers: 5′ CGCAAATGGGCGGTAGGCGTG; 3′ CAGGAAACAGCTATGACC
Resource information
  A portion of this plasmid was derived from a plasmid made by: This plasmid was generated by mutagenesis of the plasmid CAT#: RC232825 purchased from Origene.
Terms and licenses: Academic/Nonprofit Terms; Industry Terms: Not Available to Industry
How to cite: pCAD64_pCMV6_Entry_hIrg1 was a gift from Konrad Buessow (Addgene plasmid # 124879 ; http://n2t.net/addgene:124879 ; RRID:Addgene_124879)
