[The description below was written by a language model from this plasmid's Addgene catalogue record and pLannotate feature annotations shown in this document.]
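Description:
pCAD64_pCMV6_Entry_hIrg1 is a 6,274 bp mammalian expression plasmid built on the commercial pCMV6-Entry backbone. It carries the human cis-aconitate decarboxylase coding sequence (ACOD1, also called IRG1 or CAD) with a His103-to-Ala substitution. According to the record, it was produced by mutagenesis of a purchased wild-type ACOD1 clone in the same vector. The 1,443 bp open reading frame lies downstream of the human cytomegalovirus immediate-early enhancer and promoter, which drive strong constitutive transcription in transfected mammalian cells. A T7 promoter sits between the CMV promoter and the insert and could support in vitro transcription. The catalogue entry lists C-terminal myc and FLAG tags supplied by the backbone. The feature table picks up only a FLAG-type epitope just after the insert and does not annotate the myc tag separately. A human growth hormone polyadenylation signal terminates the transcript.

The plasmid replicates in E. coli at high copy from a ColE1/pUC-type origin and is selected with kanamycin. The Tn5 NeoR/KanR gene is arranged behind both a bacterial (bla-type) promoter and the SV40 early promoter, and it is followed by an HSV TK polyadenylation signal. The same marker can therefore confer G418 resistance in mammalian cells. An f1 origin is also present, along with small remnants of lacZα, M13 ori, ble and bGH poly(A) sequences that appear to be backbone leftovers.

ACOD1 converts cis-aconitate to itaconate, a metabolite linked to innate immune and anti-inflammatory responses. The associated work concerns the enzyme's crystal structure and the effect of mutations on itaconate synthesis, so this construct presumably serves to test the contribution of His103 to activity in cells, with the epitope tags allowing detection of the expressed protein.
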