Features (pLannotate 1.2.2; 16 found; start..end, strand, type, name):
      1..25      +  rep_origin     M13 ori (fragment): M13 bacteriophage origin of replication; arrow indicates direction of (+) strand synthesis
     29..183     -  CDS            lacZα (fragment): LacZα fragment of β-galactosidase; lacZ fragment
    343..722     +  enhancer       CMV enhancer: human cytomegalovirus immediate early enhancer
    724..923     +  promoter       CMV promoter: human cytomegalovirus (CMV) immediate early promoter
    952..970     +  promoter       T7 promoter: promoter for bacteriophage T7 RNA polymerase
    985..2427    +  CDS            ACOD1: IRG1_HUMAN - Also known as IRG1. Experimental evidence at protein level: Swiss-Prot protein existence level 1. Cis-aconitate decarboxylase that catalyzes production of itaconate and is involved in the inhibition of the inflammatory response (PubMed:23609450, PubMed:23610393). Acts as a negative regulator of the Toll-like receptors (TLRs)-mediated inflammatory innate response by stimulating the tumor necrosis factor alpha-induced protein TNFAIP3 expression via reactive oxygen species (ROS) in LPS- tolerized macrophages (PubMed:23609450). Involved in antimicrobial response of innate immune cells
   2488..2512    +  CDS            3xFLAG (fragment): three tandem FLAG® epitope tags
   2558..3180    +  polyA_signal   hGH poly(A) signal: human growth hormone polyadenylation signal
   3329..3917    -  rep_origin     ori: high-copy-number ColE1/pMB1/pBR322/pUC origin of replication
   4139..4155    +  polyA_signal   bGH poly(A) signal (fragment): bovine growth hormone polyadenylation signal
   4246..4293    -  polyA_signal   HSV TK poly(A) signal: herpes simplex virus thymidine kinase polyadenylation signal (Cole and Stacy, 1985)
   4352..4504    -  CDS            ble (fragment): BLE_KLEPN - Experimental evidence at protein level: Swiss-Prot protein existence level 1. Binding protein with a strong affinity to the bleomycin family of antibiotics. Binds to CL990; an antimitotic-antibiotic compound. From Klebsiella pneumoniae.
   4525..5319    -  CDS            NeoR/KanR: aminoglycoside phosphotransferase from Tn5; aph(3')-II (or nptII); confers resistance to neomycin, kanamycin, and G418 (Geneticin®)
   5354..5711    -  promoter       SV40 promoter: SV40 enhancer and early promoter
   5713..5817    -  promoter       AmpR promoter: bla
   5844..6272    +  rep_origin     f1 ori (sequence partly withheld): f1 bacteriophage origin of replication; arrow indicates direction of (+) strand synthesis
>Addgene plasmid #124879 | pCAD64_pCMV6_Entry_hIrg1 | addgene full sequence | sequence record 244579 | Addgene NGS Result
AACAAAATATTAACGCTTACAATTTCCATTCGCCATTCAGGCTGCGCAACTGTTGGGAAGGGCGATCGGT
GCGGGCCTCTTCGCTATTACGCCAGCTGGCGAAAGGGGGATGTGCTGCAAGGCGATTAAGTTGGGTAACG
CCAGGGTTTTCCCAGTCACGACGTTGTAAAACGACGGCCAGTGCCAAGCTGATCTATACATTGAATCAAT
ATTGGCAATTAGCCATATTAGTCATTGGTTATATAGCATAAATCAATATTGGCTATTGGCCATTGCATAC
GTTGTATCTATATCATAATATGTACATTTATATTGGCTCATGTCCAATATGACCGCCATGTTGACATTGA
TTATTGACTAGTTATTAATAGTAATCAATTACGGGGTCATTAGTTCATAGCCCATATATGGAGTTCCGCG
TTACATAACTTACGGTAAATGGCCCGCCTGGCTGACCGCCCAACGACCCCCGCCCATTGACGTCAATAAT
GACGTATGTTCCCATAGTAACGCCAATAGGGACTTTCCATTGACGTCAATGGGTGGAGTATTTACGGTAA
ACTGCCCACTTGGCAGTACATCAAGTGTATCATATGCCAAGTCCGCCCCCTATTGACGTCAATGACGGTA
AATGGCCCGCCTGGCATTATGCCCAGTACATGACCTTACGGGACTTTCCTACTTGGCAGTACATCTACGT
ATTAGTCATCGCTATTACCATGGTGATGCGGTTTTGGCAGTACACCAATGGGCGTGGATAGCGGTTTGAC
TCACGGGGATTTCCAAGTCTCCACCCCATTGACGTCAATGGGAGTTTGTTTTGGCACCAAAATCAACGGG
ACTTTCCAAAATGTCGTAATAACCCCGCCCCGTTGACGCAAATGGGCGGTAGGCGTGTACGGTGGGAGGT
CTATATAAGCAGAGCTCGTTTAGTGAACCGTCAGAATTTTGTAATACGACTCACTATAGGGCGGCCGGGA
ATTCATGATGCTCAAGTCTATCACAGAAAGCTTTGCCACAGCAATCCATGGCTTGAAAGTGGGACACCTG
ACAGATCGTGTTATTCAGAGGAGCAAGAGGATGATTCTAGACACTCTGGGTGCTGGGTTCCTGGGAACCA
CTACGGAAGTGTTTCACATAGCCAGCCAATATAGCAAGATCTACAGTTCCAACATATCCAGCACTGTTTG
GGGTCAGCCAGACATCAGGCTCCCGCCCACATATGCTGCTTTTGTGAACGGTGTGGCTATTCACTCCATG
GATTTTGATGACACGTGGCACCCTGCCACCGCCCCTTCTGGGGCTGTCCTTCCTGTCCTCACAGCTTTAG
CAGAAGCCCTGCCAAGGAGTCCAAAGTTTTCTGGCCTTGACCTGCTGCTGGCTTTCAATGTTGGTATTGA
AGTGCAAGGCCGATTACTGCATTTCGCCAAGGAGGCCAATGACATGCCAAAGAGATTCCATCCCCCTTCC
GTGGTAGGAACGTTGGGTAGTGCTGCTGCTGCATCCAAGTTTTTAGGACTTAGCTCGACAAAGTGCCGAG
AAGCTCTGGCCATTGCTGTTTCCCATGCTGGGGCACCCATGGCCAATGCTGCCACCCAGACCAAGCCCCT
CCACATTGGCAATGCTGCCAAGCATGGGATAGAAGCTGCATTTTTGGCAATGTTGGGTCTCCAAGGAAAC
AAGCAGGTCTTGGACTTGGAGGCAGGATTTGGGGCCTTTTATGCCAACTATTCCCCAAAAGTCCTTCCAA
GCATAGCTTCCTACAGTTGGCTGCTGGACCAGCAGGACGTGGCCTTTAAGCGTTTTCCTGCACATTTATC
TACCCACTGGGTGGCAGACGCAGCTGCATCTGTGAGAAAGCACCTTGTAGCAGAGAGAGCCCTGCTTCCA
ACTGACTACATTAAGAGAATTGTGCTCAGGATACCAAATGTCCAGTATGTAAACAGGCCCTTTCCAGTTT
CGGAGCATGAAGCCCGTCATTCATTCCAGTATGTGGCCTGTGCCATGCTGCTTGATGGTGGCATCACTGT
CCCCTCATTCCATGAATGCCAGATCAACAGGCCACAGGTGAGAGAGCTGCTCAGTAAGGTGGAGCTGGAG
TACCCTCCGGACAACTTGCCAAGCTTCAACATACTGTACTGTGAAATAAGTGTCACCCTCAAGGATGGAG
CCACCTTCACAGATCGCTCTGATACCTTCTATGGGCACTGGAGAAAACCACTGAGCCAGGAGGACCTAGA
GGAAAAGTTCAGAGCCAATGCCTCCAAGATGCTGTCCTGGGACACAGTGGAAAGCCTTATAAAGATAGTC
AAAAATCTAGAAGACCTAGAAGACTGTTCTGTGTTAACTACACTTCTCAAAGGACCCTCTCCACCAGAGG
TAGCTTCAAACTCTCCAGCATGTAATAATTCTATCACAAATCTCTCCAAGCGGCCGCTCGAGCAGAAACT
CATCTCAGAAGAGGATCTGGCAGCAAATGATATCCTGGATTACAAGGATGACGACGATAAGGTTTAAACG
GCCGGCCGCGGTCATAGCTGTTTCCTGAACAGATCCCGGGTGGCATCCCTGTGACCCCTCCCCAGTGCCT
CTCCTGGCCCTGGAAGTTGCCACTCCAGTGCCCACCAGCCTTGTCCTAATAAAATTAAGTTGCATCATTT
TGTCTGACTAGGTGTCCTTCTATAATATTATGGGGTGGAGGGGGGTGGTATGGAGCAAGGGGCAAGTTGG
GAAGACAACCTGTAGGGCCTGCGGGGTCTATTGGGAACCAAGCTGGAGTGCAGTGGCACAATCTTGGCTC
ACTGCAATCTCCGCCTCCTGGGTTCAAGCGATTCTCCTGCCTCAGCCTCCCGAGTTGTTGGGATTCCAGG
CATGCATGACCAGGCTCAGCTAATTTTTGTTTTTTTGGTAGAGACGGGGTTTCACCATATTGGCCAGGCT
GGTCTCCAACTCCTAATCTCAGGTGATCTACCCACCTTGGCCTCCCAAATTGCTGGGATTACAGGCGTGA
ACCACTGCTCCCTTCCCTGTCCTTCTGATTTTAAAATAACTATACCAGCAGGAGGACGTCCAGACACAGC
ATAGGCTACCTGGCCATGCCCAACCGGTGGGACATTTGAGTTGCTTGCTTGGCACTGTCCTCTCATGCGT
TGGGTCCACTCAGTAGATGCCTGTTGAATTGGGTACGCGGCCAGCGGCGAGCGGTATCAGCTCACTCAAA
GGCGGTAATACGGTTATCCACAGAATCAGGGGATAACGCAGGAAAGAACATGTGAGCAAAAGGCCAGCAA
AAGGCCAGGAACCGTAAAAAGGCCGCGTTGCTGGCGTTTTTCCATAGGCTCCGCCCCCCTGACGAGCATC
ACAAAAATCGACGCTCAAGTCAGAGGTGGCGAAACCCGACAGGACTATAAAGATACCAGGCGTTTCCCCC
TGGAAGCTCCCTCGTGCGCTCTCCTGTTCCGACCCTGCCGCTTACCGGATACCTGTCCGCCTTTCTCCCT
TCGGGAAGCGTGGCGCTTTCTCATAGCTCACGCTGTAGGTATCTCAGTTCGGTGTAGGTCGTTCGCTCCA
AGCTGGGCTGTGTGCACGAACCCCCCGTTCAGCCCGACCGCTGCGCCTTATCCGGTAACTATCGTCTTGA
GTCCAACCCGGTAAGACACGACTTATCGCCACTGGCAGCAGCCACTGGTAACAGGATTAGCAGAGCGAGG
TATGTAGGCGGTGCTACAGAGTTCTTGAAGTGGTGGCCTAACTACGGCTACACTAGAAGAACAGTATTTG
GTATCTGCGCTCTGCTGAAGCCAGTTACCTTCGGAAAAAGAGTTGGTAGCTCTTGATCCGGCAAACAAAC
CACCGCTGGTAGCGGTGGTTTTTTTGTTTGCAAGCAGCAGATTACGCGCAGAAAAAAAGGATCTCAAGAA
GATCCTTTGATCTTTTCTACGGGGTCTGACGCTCAGTGGAACGAAAACTCACGTTAAGGGATTTTGGTCA
TGAGATTATCAAAAAGGATCTTCACCTAGATCCTTTTAAATTAAAAATGAAGTTTTAAATCAATCTAAAG
TATATATGAGTAACCTGAGGCTATGGCAGGGCCTGCCGCCCCGACGTTGGCTGCGAGCCCTGGGCCTTCA
CCCGAACTTGGGGGGTGGGGTGGGGAAAAGGAAGAAACGCGGGCGTATTGGCCCCAATGGGGTCTCGGTG
GGGTATCGACAGAGTGCCAGCCCTGGGACCGAACCCCGCGTTTATGAACAAACGACCCAACACCGTGCGT
TTTATTCTGTCTTTTTATTGCCGTCATAGCGCGGGTTCCTTCCGGTATTGTCTCCTTCCGTGTTTCAGTT
AGCCTCCCCCTAGGGTGGGCGAAGAACTCCAGCATGAGATCCCCGCGCTGGAGGATCATCCAGCCGGCGT
CCCGGAAAACGATTCCGAAGCCCAACCTTTCATAGAAGGCGGCGGTGGAATCGAAATCTCGTGATGGCAG
GTTGGGCGTCGCTTGGTCGGTCATTTCGAACCCCAGAGTCCCGCTCAGAAGAACTCGTCAAGAAGGCGAT
AGAAGGCGATGCGCTGCGAATCGGGAGCGGCGATACCGTAAAGCACGAGGAAGCGGTCAGCCCATTCGCC
GCCAAGCTCTTCAGCAATATCACGGGTAGCCAACGCTATGTCCTGATAGCGATCCGCCACACCCAGCCGG
CCACAGTCGATGAATCCAGAAAAGCGGCCATTTTCCACCATGATATTCGGCAAGCAGGCATCGCCATGGG
TCACGACGAGATCCTCGCCGTCGGGCATGCTCGCCTTGAGCCTGGCGAACAGTTCGGCTGGCGCGAGCCC
CTGATGCTCTTCGTCCAGATCATCCTGATCGACAAGACCGGCTTCCATCCGAGTACGTGCTCGCTCGATG
CGATGTTTCGCTTGGTGGTCGAATGGGCAGGTAGCCGGATCAAGCGTATGCAGCCGCCGCATTGCATCAG
CCATGATGGATACTTTCTCGGCAGGAGCAAGGTGAGATGACAGGAGATCCTGCCCCGGCACTTCGCCCAA
TAGCAGCCAGTCCCTTCCCGCTTCAGTGACAACGTCGAGCACAGCTGCGCAAGGAACGCCCGTCGTGGCC
AGCCACGATAGCCGCGCTGCCTCGTCTTGCAGTTCATTCAGGGCACCGGACAGGTCGGTCTTGACAAAAA
GAACCGGGCGCCCCTGCGCTGACAGCCGGAACACGGCGGCATCAGAGCAGCCGATTGTCTGTTGTGCCCA
GTCATAGCCGAATAGCCTCTCCACCCAAGCGGCCGGAGAACCTGCGTGCAATCCATCTTGTTCAATCATG
CGAAACGATCCTCATCCTGTCTCTTGATCGATCTTTGCAAAAGCCTAGGCCTCCAAAAAAGCCTCCTCAC
TACTTCTGGAATAGCTCAGAGGCCGAGGCGGCCTCGGCCTCTGCATAAATAAAAAAAATTAGTCAGCCAT
GGGGCGGAGAATGGGCGGAACTGGGCGGAGTTAGGGGCGGGATGGGCGGAGTTAGGGGCGGGACTATGGT
TGCTGACTAATTGAGATGCATGCTTTGCATACTTCTGCCTGCTGGGGAGCCTGGGGACTTTCCACACCTG
GTTGCTGACTAATTGAGATGCATGCTTTGCATACTTCTGCCTGCTGGGGAGCCTGGGGACTTTCCACACC
CTAACTGACACACATTCCACAGCTGGTTCTTTCCGCCTCAGGACTCTTCCTTTTTCAATATTATTGAAGC
ATTTATCAGGGTTATTGTCTCATGAGCGGATACATATTTGAATGTATTTAGAAAAATAAACAAATAGGGG
TTCCGCGCACATTTCCCCGAAAAGTGCCACCTG
[124 nt withheld, positions 5844-5967]
C
[91 nt withheld, positions 5969-6059]
A
[49 nt withheld, positions 6061-6109]
CCTTTGACGTTGGAGTCCACGTTCTTT
[37 nt withheld, positions 6137-6173]
ACCCTATCTCGGTCTATTCTTTTGATTTATAAGGGATTTTGCCGATTTCGGCCTATTGGTTAAAAAATGA
GCTGATTTAACAAAAATTTAACGCGAATTTT
